>Addgene plasmid #55790 | pENTR-THT | depositor full sequence | sequence record 89572 | pENTR-THT sequence 4533 bps
TCGAGTTTACCACTCCCTATCAGTGATAGAGAAAAGTGAAAGTCGAGTTTACCACTCCCTATCAGTGATA
GAGAAAAGTGAAAGTCGAGTTTACCACTCCCTATCAGTGATAGAGAAAAGTGAAAGTCGAGTTTACCACT
CCCTATCAGTGATAGAGAAAAGTGAAAGTCGAGTTTACCACTCCCTATCAGTGATAGAGAAAAGTGAAAG
TCGAGTTTACCACTCCCTATCAGTGATAGAGAAAAGTGAAAGTCGAGTTTACCACTCCCTATCAGTGATA
GAGAAAAGTGAAAGTCGAGCTCGGTACCCGGGCTGCAGGAATTCGAACGCTGACGTCATCAACCCGCTCC
AAGGAATCGCGGGCCCAGTGTCACTAGGCGGGAACACCCAGCGCGCGTGCGCCCTGGCAGGAAGATGGCT
GTGAGGGACAGGGGAGTGGCGCCCTGCAATATTTGCATGTCGCTATGTGTTCTGGGAAATCACCATAAAC
GTGAAATGTCTTTGGATTTGGGAATCTTATAAGTCCCTATCAGTGATAGAGATCTGCACACTGGTATTTC
GGTTTTTGGGGCCGCGGGCGGCGACGGGGCCCGTGCGTCCCAGCGCACATGTTCGGCGAGGCGGGGCCTG
CGAGCGCGGCCACCGAGAATCGGACGGGGGTAGTCTCAAGCTGGCCGGCCTGCTCTGGTGCCTGGCCTCG
CGCCGCCGTGTATCGCCCCGCCCTGGGCGGCAAGGCTGGCCCGGTCGGCACCAGTTGCGTGAGCGGAAAG
ATGGCCGCTTCCCGGCCCTGCTGCAGGGAGCTCAAAATGGAGGACGCGGCGCTCGGGAGAGCGGGCGGGT
GAGTCACCCACACAAAGGAAAAGGGCCTTTCCGTCCTCAGCCGTCGCTTCATGTGACTCCACGGAGTACC
GGGCGCCGTCCAGGCACCTCGATTAGTTCTCGAGCTTTTGGAGTACGTCGTCTTTAGGTTGGGGGGAGGG
GTTTTATGCGATGGAGTTTCCCCACACTGAGTGGGTGGAGACTGAAGTTAGGCCAGCTTGGCACTTGATG
TAATTCTCCTTGGAATTTGCCCTTTTTGAGTTTGGATCTTGGTTCATTCTCAAGCCTCAGACAGTGGTTC
AAAGTTTTTTTCTTCCATTTCAGGTGTCGTGAATTACATTTGCTTCTGACACAACTGTGTTCACTAGCAA
CCTCAAACAGACACCATGGGTAAAGGAGAAGAACTTTTCACTGGAGTTGTCCCAATTCTTGTTGAATTAG
ATGGTGATGTTAATGGGCAAAAATTCTCTGTCAGGGGAGAGGGTGAAGGTGATGCAACATACGGAAAACT
TACCCTTAAATTTATTTGCACTACTGGGAAGCTACCTGTTCCCTGGCCAACACTTGTCACTACTTTGACT
TATGGTGTACAATGCTTCGCAAGATACCCAGATCATATGAAGCGGCACGACTTCCTCAAGAGCGCCATGC
CTGAGGGATACGTGCAGGAGAGGACCATCTTCTTCAAGGACGACGGGAACTACAAGACACGTGCTGAAGT
CAAGTTTGAGGGAGACACCCTCGTCAACAGGATCGAGCTTAAGGGAATCGATTTCAAGGAGGACGGAAAC
ATCCTCGGCCACAAGTTGGAATACAACTACAACTCCCACAACGTATACATCATGGCCGACAAGCAAAAGA
ACGGCATCAAAGCCAACTTCAAGACCCGCCACAACATCGAAGACGGCGGCGTGCAACTCGCTGATCATTA
TCAACAAAATACTCCAATTGGCGATGGCCCTGTCCTTTTACCAGACAACCATTACCTGTCCTATCAATCT
GCCCTTTCCCAAGATCCCCACGGAAAGAGAGATCACATGGTCCTTCTTGAGTTTGTTACATCTGCTGGGA
TTACACATGGCATGGATGAACTATACAAAGAATTCCCGGGAAGCTTGATCAGGGCCGCGGAGCCTGCTTT
TTTGTACAAAGTTGGCATTATAAAAAAGCATTGCTCATCAATTTGTTGCAACGAACAGGTCACTATCAGT
CAAAATAAAATCATTATTTGGGGCCCGAGCTTAAGACTGGCCGTCGTTTTACAACGTCGTGACTGGGAAA
ACATCCATGCTAGCGTTAACGCGAGAGTAGGGAACTGCCAGGCATCAAATAAAACGAAAGGCTCAGTCGG
AAGACTGGGCCTTTCGTTTTATCTGTTGTTTGTCGGTGAACGCTCTCCTGAGTAGGACAAATCCGCCGGG
AGCGGATTTGAACGTTGTGAAGCAACGGCCCGGAGGGTGGCGGGCAGGACGCCCGCCATAAACTGCCAGG
CATCAAACTAAGCAGAAGGCCATCCTGACGGATGGCCTTTTTGCGTTTCTACAAACTCTTCCTGGCTAGC
GGTACGCGTATTAATTGCGTTGCGCTCACTGCCCGCTTTCCAGTCGGGAAACCTGTCGTGCCAGCTGCAT
TAATGAATCGGCCAACGCGCGGGGAGAGGCGGTTTGCGTATTGGGCGCTCTTCCGCTTCCTCGCTCACTG
ACTCGCTGCGCTCGGTCGTTCGGCTGCGGCGAGCGGTATCAGCTCACTCAAAGGCGGTAATACGGTTATC
CACAGAATCAGGGGATAACGCAGGAAAGAACATGTGAGCAAAAGGCCAGCAAAAGGCCAGGAACCGTAAA
AAGGCCGCGTTGCTGGCGTTTTTCCATAGGCTCCGCCCCCCTGACGAGCATCACAAAAATCGACGCTCAA
GTCAGAGGTGGCGAAACCCGACAGGACTATAAAGATACCAGGCGTTTCCCCCTGGAAGCTCCCTCGTGCG
CTCTCCTGTTCCGACCCTGCCGCTTACCGGATACCTGTCCGCCTTTCTCCCTTCGGGAAGCGTGGCGCTT
TCTCAATGCTCACGCTGTAGGTATCTCAGTTCGGTGTAGGTCGTTCGCTCCAAGCTGGGCTGTGTGCACG
AACCCCCCGTTCAGCCCGACCGCTGCGCCTTATCCGGTAACTATCGTCTTGAGTCCAACCCGGTAAGACA
CGACTTATCGCCACTGGCAGCAGCCACTGGTAACAGGATTAGCAGAGCGAGGTATGTAGGCGGTGCTACA
GAGTTCTTGAAGTGGTGGCCTAACTACGGCTACACTAGAAGGACAGTATTTGGTATCTGCGCTCTGCTGA
AGCCAGTTACCTTCGGAAAAAGAGTTGGTAGCTCTTGATCCGGCAAACAAACCACCGCTGGTAGCGGTGG
TTTTTTTGTTTGCAAGCAGCAGATTACGCGCAGAAAAAAAGGATCTCAAGAAGATCCTTTGATCTTTTCT
ACGGGGTCTGACGCTCAGTGGAACGACGCGTAACTCACGTTAAGGGATTTTGGTCATGAGCTTGCGCCGT
CCCGTCAAGTCAGCGTAATGCTCTGCCAGTGTTACAACCAATTAACCAATTCTGATTAGAAAAACTCATC
GAGCATCAAATGAAACTGCAATTTATTCATATCAGGATTATCAATACCATATTTTTGAAAAAGCCGTTTC
TGTAATGAAGGAGAAAACTCACCGAGGCAGTTCCATAGGATGGCAAGATCCTGGTATCGGTCTGCGATTC
CGACTCGTCCAACATCAATACAACCTATTAATTTCCCCTCGTCAAAAATAAGGTTATCAAGTGAGAAATC
ACCATGAGTGACGACTGAATCCGGTGAGAATGGCAAAAGTTTATGCATTTCTTTCCAGACTTGTTCAACA
GGCCAGCCATTACGCTCGTCATCAAAATCACTCGCATCAACCAAACCGTTATTCATTCGTGATTGCGCCT
GAGCGAGACGAAATACGCGATCGCTGTTAAAAGGACAATTACAAACAGGAATCGAATGCAACCGGCGCAG
GAACACTGCCAGCGCATCAACAATATTTTCACCTGAATCAGGATATTCTTCTAATACCTGGAATGCTGTT
TTTCCGGGGATCGCAGTGGTGAGTAACCATGCATCATCAGGAGTACGGATAAAATGCTTGATGGTCGGAA
GAGGCATAAATTCCGTCAGCCAGTTTAGTCTGACCATCTCATCTGTAACATCATTGGCAACGCTACCTTT
GCCATGTTTCAGAAACAACTCTGGCGCATCGGGCTTCCCATACAAGCGATAGATTGTCGCACCTGATTGC
CCGACATTATCGCGAGCCCATTTATACCCATATAAATCAGCATCCATGTTGGAATTTAATCGCGGCCTCG
ACGTTTCCCGTTGAATATGGCTCATAACACCCCTTGTATTACTGTTTATGTAAGCAGACAGTTTTATTGT
TCATGATGATATATTTTTATCTTGTGCAATGTAACATCAGAGATTTTGAGACACGGGCCAGAGCTGCCAG
GAAACAGCTATGACCATGTAATACGACTCACTATAGGGGATATCAGCTGGATGGCAAATAATGATTTTAT
TTTGACTGATAGTGACCTGTTCGTTGCAACAAATTGATGAGCAATGCTTTTTTATAATGCCAACTTTGTA
CAAGAAAGCTGGGTCGGCGCGCCCACCCTTGGATCGATCCGGCCTTGCCGGCC
Features (pLannotate 1.2.2; 15 found; start..end, strand, type, name):
     14..284     +  protein_bind   tetracycline response element: contains seven copies of the tetracycline operator tetO tetracycline repressor TetR
    295..312     +  misc_feature   MCS (fragment): pUC18/19 multiple cloning site
    325..524     +  promoter       H1 promoter (fragment): human H1 RNA promoter
    524..543     +  promoter       PLtetO-1 promoter (fragment): modified phage lambda PL promoter with tet operator sites (Lutz and Bujard, 1997)
    940..1143    +  intron         EF-1α intron A: truncated intron upstream of the start codon of human EF-1α
   1210..1919    +  CDS            mgfp5 (fragment): GFP with folding enhancement mutations; mgfp5; suitable for expression in plants due to removal of a cryptic intron
   1951..2050    -  protein_bind   attL1: mutant version of attL; recombination site for the Gateway® LR reaction LR Clonase™
   2066..2102    +  CDS            lacZα (fragment): LacZα fragment of β-galactosidase; lacZ fragment
   2149..2192    -  terminator     rrnB T1 terminator: Escherichia coli rrnB; transcription terminator T1 from the E. coli rrnB gene
   2324..2351    +  terminator     rrnB T2 terminator: transcription terminator T2 from the E. coli rrnB gene
   2406..2498    -  CDS            lacI (fragment): lac repressor; lacI; The lac repressor binds to the lac operator to inhibit transcription in E. coli. This inhibition can be relieved by adding lactose or isopropyl-β-D-thiogalactopyranoside (IPTG).
   2681..3269    -  rep_origin     ori: high-copy-number ColE1/pMB1/pBR322/pUC origin of replication
   3416..4225    -  CDS            KanR: aminoglycoside phosphotransferase; aph(3')-Ia; confers resistance to kanamycin in bacteria or G418 (Geneticin®) in eukaryotes
   4359..4377    +  promoter       T7 promoter: promoter for bacteriophage T7 RNA polymerase
   4395..4494    +  protein_bind   attL2: mutant version of attL; recombination site for the Gateway® LR reaction LR Clonase™
