[The description below was written by a language model from this plasmid's Addgene catalogue record and pLannotate feature annotations shown in this document.]
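Description:
pENTR-THT is an empty Gateway entry vector built on the Invitrogen pENTR-1A backbone and designed for tetracycline-regulated (conditional) shRNA expression in mammalian cells. It is propagated in E. coli as a high-copy plasmid through a ColE1/pUC-type origin and is selected with kanamycin via the aph(3')-Ia gene. rrnB T1 and T2 terminators from the entry-vector backbone insulate the cassette from read-through transcription in bacteria.

The functional cassette lies between the attL1 and attL2 sites, which allow an LR Clonase reaction to transfer it into a destination vector; the associated publication describes a lentiviral conditional RNAi system. The cassette consists of a seven-copy tetO element upstream of a human H1 RNA polymerase III promoter, followed by a short segment annotated as tet operator-containing sequence. This matches the catalogue description of a TetO-flanked H1 promoter. Such an arrangement places shRNA transcription under the control of tetracycline-responsive regulators, so knockdown can be switched with tetracycline or doxycycline, although the record does not specify which regulator protein is used.

Downstream of the promoter is a stuffer, placed between BglII and HindIII sites, that is meant to be replaced by shRNA-encoding sequence through restriction cloning. The annotation detects a truncated EF-1α intron A and a GFP fragment in this region, which probably make up the stuffer, but the record does not state their role. The annotated sequence is about 4.5 kb, versus a listed backbone size of 2.5 kb. The depositor also notes minor discrepancies between the assembled and quality-control sequences that are not expected to affect function.
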