Addgene plasmid #55790: pENTR-THT
Purpose: (Empty Backbone) GATEWAY cloning compatible conditional shRNA expression vector; TetO flanked H1 RNA gene promoter; Kanamycin resistance
Depositing lab: Stephan Geley. Depositing organization: Medical University of Innsbruck. Publication: Development of a Multipurpose GATEWAY-Based Lentiviral Tetracycline-Regulated Conditional RNAi System (GLTR). Sigl R, Ploner C, Shivalingaiah G, Kofler R, Geley S. PLoS One. 2014 May 19;9(5):e97764. doi: 10.1371/journal.pone.0097764. eCollection 2014. PubMed 24841113.
Backbone
  Vector backbone: pENTR-1A
  Backbone manufacturer: Invitrogen
  Backbone size (bp): 2500
  Modifications to backbone: introduction of TetO-flanked H1 promoter stuffer between BglII/HindIII
  Vector type: Mammalian Expression, RNAi ; GATEWAY
  Promoter: modified H1 RNA gene
Growth in bacteria
  Bacterial resistance: Kanamycin, 50 μg/mL
  Growth temperature: 37°C
  Growth strain: DH5alpha
  Copy number: High Copy
Gene/Insert
  Cloning method: Restriction Enzyme
  Sequencing primers: 5′ 5'-CTGCAGGAATTCGAACGCTGACG-3' (ON1108); 3′ 5'-TGTAAAACGACGGCCAGT-3' (ON980)
Resource information
  A portion of this plasmid was derived from a plasmid made by: pENTR-H1 was obtained from Invitrogen; the H1 RNA gene promoter was a gift from Reuven Agami, NKI, Amsterdam, Netherlands; the Tet07 operator was a gift from Manfred Gossen, MDC, Berlin, Germany.
Terms and licenses: Academic/Nonprofit Terms; Industry Terms: Not Available to Industry
Depositor comments: There are some minor discrepancies between the depositor's assembled sequence and Addgene's quality control sequence. These differences should not affect the function of the plasmid.
How to cite: pENTR-THT was a gift from Stephan Geley (Addgene plasmid # 55790 ; http://n2t.net/addgene:55790 ; RRID:Addgene_55790)
