>Addgene plasmid #55790 | pENTR-THT | addgene partial sequence | sequence record 96104 | pTC14_F1 5'-cctactcaggagagcgttca-3'
AGTCTTCCGACTGAGCCTTTCGTTTTATTTGATGCCTGGCAGTTCCCTACTCTCGCGTTAACGCTAGCAT
GGATGTTTTCCCAGTCACGACGTTGTAAAACGACGGCCAGTCTTAAGCTCGGGCCCCAAATAATGATTTT
ATTTTGACTGATAGTGACCTGTTCGTTGCAACAAATTGATGAGCAATGCTTTTTTATAATGCCAACTTTG
TACAAAAAAGCAGGCTCCGCGGCCCTGATCAAGCTTCCCGGGAATTCTTTGTATAGTTCATCCATGCCAT
GTGTAATCCCAGCAGCTGTTACAAACTCAAGAAGGACCATGTGGTCTCTCTTTTCGTTGGGATCTTTCGA
AAGGGCAGATTGATAGGACAGGTAATGGTTGTCTGGTAAAAGGACAGGGCCATCGCCAATTGGAGTATTT
TGTTGATAATGATCAGCGAGTTGCACGCCGCCGTCTTCGATGTTGTGGCGGGTCTTGAAGTTGGCTTTGA
TGCCGTTCTTTTGCTTGTCGGCCATGATGTATACGTTGTGGGAGTTGTAGTTGTATTCCAACTTGTGGCC
GAGGATGTTTCCGTCCTCCTTGAAATCGATTCCCTTAAGCTCGATCCTGTTGACGAGGGTGTCTCCCTCA
AACTTGACTTCAGCACGTGTCTTGTAGTTCCCGTCGTCCTTGAAGAAGATGGTCCTCTCCTGCACGTATC
CCTCAGGCATGGCGCTCTTGAAGAAGTCGTGCCGCTTCATATGATCTGGGTATCTTGCGAAGCATTGTAC
ACCATAAGTGAGAGTAGTGACAAGTGTTGGCCA
