>Addgene plasmid #55790 | pENTR-THT | addgene partial sequence | sequence record 96113 | Kan-R 5'-ATCGCGAGCCCATTTATACC-3'
TCGCGGCCTCGACGTTTCCCGTTGAATATGGCTCATAACACCCCTTGTATTACTGTTTATGTAAGCAGAC
AGTTTTATTGTTCATGATGATATATTTTTATCTTGTGCAATGTAACATCAGAGATTTTGAGACACGGGCC
AGAGCTGCCAGGAAACAGCTATGACCATGTAATACGACTCACTATAGGGGATATCAGCTGGATGGCAAAT
AATGATTTTATTTTGACTGATAGTGACCTGTTCGTTGCAACAAATTGATAAGCAATGCTTTCTTATAATG
CCAACTTTGTACAAGAAAGCTGGGTCGGCGCGCCCACCCTTGGATCGATCCGGCCTTGCCGGCCTCGAGT
TTACCACTCCCTATCAGTGATAGAGAAAAGTGAAAGTCGAGTTTACCACTCCCTATCAGTGATAGAGAAA
AGTGAAAGTCGAGTTTACCACTCCCTATCAGTGATAGAGAAAAGTGAAAGTCGAGTTTACCACTCCCTAT
CAGTGATAGAGAAAAGTGAAAGTCGAGTTTACCACTCCCTATCAGTGATAGAGAAAAGTGAAAGTCGAGT
TTACCACTCCCTATCAGTGATAGAGAAAAGTGAAAGTCGAGTTTACCACTCCCTATCAGTGATAGAGAAA
AGTGAAAGTCGAGCTCGGTACCCGGGCTGCAGGAATTCGAACGCTGACGTCATCAACCCGCTCCAAGGAA
TCGCGGGCCCAGTGTCACTAGGCGGGAACACCCAGCGCGCGTGCGCCCTGGCAGGAAGATGGCTGTGAGG
GACAGGGGAGTGGCGCCCTGCAATATTTGCATGTCGCTATGTGTTCT
