>Addgene plasmid #55790 | pENTR-THT | addgene partial sequence | sequence record 96120 | GFP-R 5'-CCATCTAATTCAACAAGAATTGGGACAAC-3'
AAGTTCTTCTCCTTTACCCATGGTGTCTGTTTGAGGTTGCTAGTGAACACAGTTGTGTCAGAAGCAAATG
TAAGCAAGCTAATTCCTCACGACACCTGAAATGGAAGAAAAAAACTTTGAACCACTGTCTGAGGCTTGAG
AATGAACCAAGATCCAAACTCAAAAAGGGCAAATTCCAAGGAGAATTACATCAAGTGCCAAGCTGGCCTA
ACTTCAGTCTCCACCCACTCAGTGTGGGGAAACTCCATCGCATAAAACCCCTCCCCCCAACCTAAAGACG
ACGTACTCCAAAAGCTCGAGAACTAATCGAGGTGCCTGGACGGCGCCCGGTACTCCGTGGAGTCACATGA
AGCGACGGCTGAGGACGGAAAGGCCCTTTTCCTTTGTGTGGGTGACTCACCCGCCCGCTCTCCCGAGCGC
CGCGTCCTCCATTTTGAGCTCCCTGCAGCAGGGCCGGGAAGCGGCCATCTTTCCGCTCACGCAACTGGTG
CCGACCGGGCCAGCCTTGCCGCCCAGGGCGGGGCGATACACGGCGGCGCGAGGCCAGGCACCAGAGCAGG
CCGGCCAGCTTGAGACTACCCCCGTCCGATTCTCGGTGGCCGCGCTCGCAGGCCCCGCCTCGCCGAACAT
GTGCGCTGGGACGCACGGGCCCCGTCGCCGCCCGCGGCCCCAAAAACCGAAATACCAGTGTGCAGATCTC
TATCACTGATAGGGACTTATAAGATTCCCAAATCCAAAGACATTTCACGTTTATGGTGATTTCCCAGAAC
ACATAGCGACATGCAAATATTGCAGGGCGCCACTCCCCTGTCCCTCACAGCCATCTTCCTGCCA
